>Addgene plasmid #73668 | pSIREN-RetroQ-BPTF-sh27 | depositor full sequence | sequence record 141990 | Full plasmid sequence.
TCCGCGTTACATAACTTACGGTAAATGGCCCGCCTGGCTGACCGCCCAACGACCCCCGCCCATTGACGTC
AATAATGACGTATGTTCCCATAGTAACGCCAATAGGGACTTTCCATTGACGTCAATGGGTGGAGTATTTA
CGGTAAACTGCCCACTTGGCAGTACATCAAGTGTATCATATGCCAAGTACGCCCCCTATTGACGTCAATG
ACGGTAAATGGCCCGCCTGGCATTATGCCCAGTACATGACCTTATGGGACTTTCCTACTTGGCAGTACAT
CTACGTATTAGTCATCGCTATTACCATGGTGATGCGGTTTTGGCAGTACATCAATGGGCGTGGATAGCGG
TTTGACTCACGGGGATTTCCAAGTCTCCACCCCATTGACGTCAATGGGAGTTTGTTTTGGCACCAAAATC
AACGGGACTTTCCAAAATGTCGTAACAACTCCGCCCCATTGACGCAAATGGGCGGTAGGCGTGTACGGTG
GGAGGTCTATATAAGCAGAGCTCAATAAAAGAGCCCACAACCCCTCACTCGGCGCGCCAGTCTTCCGATA
GACTGCGTCGCCCGGGTACCCGTATTCCCAATAAAGCCTCTTGCTGTTTGCATCCGAATCGTGGTCTCGC
TGTTCCTTGGGAGGGTCTCCTCTGAGTGATTGACTACCCACGACGGGGGTCTTTCATTTGGGGGCTCGTC
CGGGATTTGGAGACCCCTGCCCAGGGACCACCGACCCACCACCGGGAGGTAAGCTGGCCAGCAACTTATC
TGTGTCTGTCCGATTGTCTAGTGTCTATGTTTGATGTTATGCGCCTGCGTCTGTACTAGTTAGCTAACTA
GCTCTGTATCTGGCGGACCCGTGGTGGAACTGACGAGTTCTGAACACCCGGCCGCAACCCTGGGAGACGT
CCCAGGGACTTTGGGGGCCGTTTTTGTGGCCCGACCTGAGGAAGGGAGTCGATGTGGAATCCGACCCCGT
CAGGATATGTGGTTCTGGTAGGAGACGAGAACCTAAAACAGTTCCCGCCTCCGTCTGAATTTTTGCTTTC
GGTTTGGAACCGAAGCCGCGCGTCTTGTCTGCTGCAGCGCTGCAGCATCGTTCTGTGTTGTCTCTGTCTG
ACTGTGTTTCTGTATTTGTCTGAAAATTAGGGCCAGACTGTTACCACTCCCTTAAGTTTGACCTTAGGTC
ACTGGAAAGATGTCGAGCGGATCGCTCACAACCAGTCGGTAGATGTCAAGAAGAGACGTTGGGTTACCTT
CTGCTCTGCAGAATGGCCAACCTTTAACGTCGGATGGCCGCGAGACGGCACCTTTAACCGAGACCTCATC
ACCCAGGTTAAGATCAAGGTCTTTTCACCTGGCCCGCATGGACACCCAGACCAGGTCCCCTACATCGTGA
CCTGGGAAGCCTTGGCTTTTGACCCCCCTCCCTGGGTCAAGCCCTTTGTACACCCTAAGCCTCCGCCTCC
TCTTCCTCCATCCGCCCCGTCTCTCCCCCTTGAACCTCCTCGTTCGACCCCGCCTCGATCCTCCCTTTAT
CCAGCCCTCACTCCTTCTCTAGGCGCCGGAATTGAAGATCTGGGCAGGAAGAGGGCCTATTTCCCATGAT
TCCTTCATATTTGCATATACGATACAAGGCTGTTAGAGAGATAATTAGAATTAATTTGACTGTAAACACA
AAGATATTAGTACAAAATACGTGACGTAGAAAGTAATAATTTCTTGGGTAGTTTGCAGTTTTAAAATTAT
GTTTTAAAATGGACTATCATATGCTTACCGTAACTTGAAAGTATTTCGATTTCTTGGCTTTATATATCTT
GTGGAAAGGACGAGGATCCAGGGAAGTATCGAGTCTACTTCAAGAGAGTAGACTCGATACTTCCCTTTTT
TTACGCGTGAATTCTACCGGGTAGGGGAGGCGCTTTTCCCAAGGCAGTCTGGAGCATGCGCTTTAGCAGC
CCCGCTGGGCACTTGGCGCTACACAAGTGGCCTCTGGCCTCGCACACATTCCACATCCACCGGTAGGCGC
CAACCGGCTCCGTTCTTTGGTGGCCCCTTCGCGCCACCTTCTACTCCTCCCCTAGTCAGGAAGTTCCCCC
CCGCCCCGCAGCTCGCGTCGTGCAGGACGTGACAAATGGAAGTAGCACGTCTCACTAGTCTCGTGCAGAT
GGACAGCACCGCTGAGCAATGGAAGCGGGTAGGCCTTTGGGGCAGCGGCCAATAGCAGCTTTGCTCCTTC
GCTTTCTGGGCTCAGAGGCTGGGAAGGGGTGGGTCCGGGGGCGGGCTCAGGGGCGGGCTCAGGGGCGGGG
CGGGCGCCCGAAGGTCCTCCGGAGGCCCGGCATTCTGCACGCTTCAAAAGCGCACGTCTGCCGCGCTGTT
CTCCTCTTCCTCATCTCCGGGCCTTTCGACCTGCAGCCCAAGCTTACCATGACCGAGTACAAGCCCACGG
TGCGCCTCGCCACCCGCGACGACGTCCCCAGGGCCGTACGCACCCTCGCCGCCGCGTTCGCCGACTACCC
CGCCACGCGCCACACCGTCGATCCGGACCGCCACATCGAGCGGGTCACCGAGCTGCAAGAACTCTTCCTC
ACGCGCGTCGGGCTCGACATCGGCAAGGTGTGGGTCGCGGACGACGGCGCCGCGGTGGCGGTCTGGACCA
CGCCGGAGAGCGTCGAAGCGGGGGCGGTGTTCGCCGAGATCGGCCCGCGCATGGCCGAGTTGAGCGGTTC
CCGGCTGGCCGCGCAGCAACAGATGGAAGGCCTCCTGGCGCCGCACCGGCCCAAGGAGCCCGCGTGGTTC
CTGGCCACCGTCGGCGTCTCGCCCGACCACCAGGGCAAGGGTCTGGGCAGCGCCGTCGTGCTCCCCGGAG
TGGAGGCGGCCGAGCGCGCCGGGGTGCCCGCCTTCCTGGAGACCTCCGCGCCCCGCAACCTCCCCTTCTA
CGAGCGGCTCGGCTTCACCGTCACCGCCGACGTCGAGGTGCCCGAAGGACCGCGCACCTGGTGCATGACC
CGCAAGCCCGGTGCCTGACGCCCGCCCCACGACCCGCAGCGCCCGACCGAAAGGAGCGCACGACCCCATG
CATCGGCGTCTCGAGATATCAGTGGTCCAGGCTCTAGTTTTGACTCAACAATATCACCAGCTGAAGCCTA
TAGAGTACGAGCCATAGATAAAATAAAAGATTTTATTTAGTCTCCAGAAAAAGGGGGGAATGAAAGACCC
CACCTGTAGGTTTGGCAAGCTAGCTTAAGTAACGCCATTTTGCAAGGCATGGAAAAATACATAACTGAGA
ATAGAGAAGTTCAGATCAAGGTCAGGAACAGATGGAACAGGGTCGACCCTAGAGAACCATCAGATGTTTC
CAGGGTGCCCCAAGGACCTGAAATGACCCTGTGCCTTATTTGAACTAACCAATCAGTTCGCTTCTCGCTT
CTGTTCGCGCGCTTCTGCTCCCCGAGCTCAATAAAAGAGCCCACAACCCCTCACTCGGGGCGCCAGTCCT
CCGATTGACTGAGTCGCCCGGGTACCCGTGTATCCAATAAACCCTCTTGCAGTTGCATCCGACTTGTGGT
CTCGCTGTTCCTTGGGAGGGTCTCCTCTGAGTGATTGACTACCCGTCAGCGGGGGTCTTTCATTTGGGGG
CTCGTCCGGGATCGGGAGACCCCTGCCCAGGGACCACCGACCCACCACCGGGAGGTAAGCTGGCTGCCTC
GCGCGTTTCGGTGATGACGGTGAAAACCTCTGACACATGCAGCTCCCGGAGACGGTCACAGCTTGTCTGT
AAGCGGATGCCGGGAGCAGACAAGCCCGTCAGGGCGCGTCAGCGGGTGTTGGCGGGTGTCGGGGCGCAGC
CATGACCCAGTCACGTAGCGATAGCGGAGTGTAGATCCGGCTGTGGAATGTGTGTCAGTTAGGGTGTGGA
AAGTCCCCAGGCTCCCCAGCAGGCAGAAGTATGCAAAGCATGCATCTCAATTAGTCAGCAACCAGGTGTG
GAAAGTCCCCAGGCTCCCCAGCAGGCAGAAGTATGCAAAGCATGCATCTCAATTAGTCAGCAACCATAGT
CCCGCCCCTAACTCCGCCCATCCCGCCCCTAACTCCGCCCAGTTCCGCCCATTCTCCGCCCCATGGCTGA
CTAATTTTTTTTATTTATGCAGAGGCCGAGGCCGCCTCGGCCTCTGAGCTATTCCAGAAGTAGTGAGGAG
GCTTTTTTGGAGGCCTAGGCTTTTGCAAAAAGCTTACTGGCTTAACTATGCGGCATCAGAGCAGATTGTA
CTGAGAGTGCACCATATGCGGTGTGAAATACCGCACAGATGCGTAAGGAGAAAATACCGCATCAGGCGCT
CTTCCGCTTCCTCGCTCACTGACTCGCTGCGCTCGGTCGTTCGGCTGCGGCGAGCGGTATCAGCTCACTC
AAAGGCGGTAATACGGTTATCCACAGAATCAGGGGATAACGCAGGAAAGAACATGTGAGCAAAAGGCCAG
CAAAAGGCCAGGAACCGTAAAAAGGCCGCGTTGCTGGCGTTTTTCCATAGGCTCCGCCCCCCTGACGAGC
ATCACAAAAATCGACGCTCAAGTCAGAGGTGGCGAAACCCGACAGGACTATAAAGATACCAGGCGTTTCC
CCCTGGAAGCTCCCTCGTGCGCTCTCCTGTTCCGACCCTGCCGCTTACCGGATACCTGTCCGCCTTTCTC
CCTTCGGGAAGCGTGGCGCTTTCTCATAGCTCACGCTGTAGGTATCTCAGTTCGGTGTAGGTCGTTCGCT
CCAAGCTGGGCTGTGTGCACGAACCCCCCGTTCAGCCCGACCGCTGCGCCTTATCCGGTAACTATCGTCT
TGAGTCCAACCCGGTAAGACACGACTTATCGCCACTGGCAGCAGCCACTGGTAACAGGATTAGCAGAGCG
AGGTATGTAGGCGGTGCTACAGAGTTCTTGAAGTGGTGGCCTAACTACGGCTACACTAGAAGGACAGTAT
TTGGTATCTGCGCTCTGCTGAAGCCAGTTACCTTCGGAAAAAGAGTTGGTAGCTCTTGATCCGGCAAACA
AACCACCGCTGGTAGCGGTGGTTTTTTTGTTTGCAAGCAGCAGATTACGCGCAGAAAAAAAGGATCTCAA
GAAGATCCTTTGATCTTTTCTACGGGGTCTGACGCTCAGTGGAACGAAAACTCACGTTAAGGGATTTTGG
TCATGAGATTATCAAAAAGGATCTTCACCTAGATCCTTTTAAATTAAAAATGAAGTTTTAAATCAATCTA
AAGTATATATGAGTAAACTTGGTCTGACAGTTACCAATGCTTAATCAGTGAGGCACCTATCTCAGCGATC
TGTCTATTTCGTTCATCCATAGTTGCCTGACTCCCCGTCGTGTAGATAACTACGATACGGGAGGGCTTAC
CATCTGGCCCCAGTGCTGCAATGATACCGCGAGACCCACGCTCACCGGCTCCAGATTTATCAGCAATAAA
CCAGCCAGCCGGAAGGGCCGAGCGCAGAAGTGGTCCTGCAACTTTATCCGCCTCCATCCAGTCTATTAAT
TGTTGCCGGGAAGCTAGAGTAAGTAGTTCGCCAGTTAATAGTTTGCGCAACGTTGTTGCCATTGCTGCAG
GCATCGTGGTGTCACGCTCGTCGTTTGGTATGGCTTCATTCAGCTCCGGTTCCCAACGATCAAGGCGAGT
TACATGATCCCCCATGTTGTGCAAAAAAGCGGTTAGCTCCTTCGGTCCTCCGATCGTTGTCAGAAGTAAG
TTGGCCGCAGTGTTATCACTCATGGTTATGGCAGCACTGCATAATTCTCTTACTGTCATGCCATCCGTAA
GATGCTTTTCTGTGACTGGTGAGTACTCAACCAAGTCATTCTGAGAATAGTGTATGCGGCGACCGAGTTG
CTCTTGCCCGGCGTCAACACGGGATAATACCGCGCCACATAGCAGAACTTTAAAAGTGCTCATCATTGGA
AAACGTTCTTCGGGGCGAAAACTCTCAAGGATCTTACCGCTGTTGAGATCCAGTTCGATGTAACCCACTC
GTGCACCCAACTGATCTTCAGCATCTTTTACTTTCACCAGCGTTTCTGGGTGAGCAAAAACAGGAAGGCA
AAATGCCGCAAAAAAGGGAATAAGGGCGACACGGAAATGTTGAATACTCATACTCTTCCTTTTTCAATAT
TATTGAAGCATTTATCAGGGTTATTGTCTCATGAGCGGATACATATTTGAATGTATTTAGAAAAATAAAC
AAATAGGGGTTCCGCGCACATTTCCCCGAAAAGTGCCACCTGACGTCTAAGAAACCATTATTATCATGAC
ATTAACCTATAAAAATAGGCGTATCACGAGGCCCTTTCGTCTTCAAGAATTAGCTTGGCCATTGCATACG
TTGTATCCATATCATAATATGTACATTTATATTGGCTCATGTCCAACATTACCGCCATGTTGACATTGAT
TATTGACTAGTTATTAATAGTAATCAATTACGGGGTCATTAGTTCATAGCCCATATATGGAGT
Features (pLannotate 1.2.2; 17 found; start..end, strand, type, name):
    309..512     +  promoter       CMV promoter: human cytomegalovirus (CMV) immediate early promoter
    513..688     +  LTR            5' LTR (truncated): truncated long terminal repeat from Moloney murine sarcoma virus
    810..1084    +  misc_feature   MESV Ψ (fragment): packaging signal of murine embryonic stem cell virus
   1151..1567    +  CDS            gag (truncated): truncated Moloney murine leukemia virus (MMLV) gag gene lacking the start codon
   1591..1831    +  promoter       U6 promoter: RNA polymerase III promoter for human U6 snRNA
   1909..2408    +  promoter       PGK promoter: mouse phosphoglycerate kinase 1 promoter
   2429..3028    +  CDS            PuroR: puromycin N-acetyltransferase; pac from Streptomyces alboniger; confers resistance to puromycin
   3095..3167    +  CDS            env (fragment): murine leukemia virus gPr80 envelope polyprotein precursor; env; proteolytically cleaved into gp70SU and p15TM subunits
   3209..3634    +  LTR            3' LTR (ΔU3): self-inactivating 3' long terminal repeat (LTR) from Moloney murine leukemia virus
   3703..3743    +  CDS            rop (fragment): Rop protein, which maintains plasmids at low copy number; rop
   3845..3883    +  misc_feature   bom (fragment): basis of mobility region from pBR322
   3900..4229    +  promoter       SV40 promoter: SV40 enhancer and early promoter
   4235..4336    +  misc_feature   bom (fragment): basis of mobility region from pBR322
   4522..5110    -  rep_origin     ori: high-copy-number ColE1/pMB1/pBR322/pUC origin of replication
   5281..6141    -  CDS            AmpR: β-lactamase; bla; confers resistance to ampicillin, carbenicillin, and related antibiotics
   6142..6246    -  promoter       AmpR promoter: bla
   6432..308     +  enhancer       CMV enhancer (across the origin): human cytomegalovirus immediate early enhancer
