[The description below was written by a language model from this plasmid's Addgene catalogue record and pLannotate feature annotations shown in this document.]
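Description:
pSIREN-RetroQ-BPTF-sh27 is a self-inactivating retroviral shRNA expression vector built on the commercial pSIREN-RetroQ backbone and carrying a short hairpin directed against BPTF. The hairpin was inserted between the BamHI and EcoRI sites, both retained, immediately downstream of the human U6 promoter, an RNA polymerase III promoter suited to producing short, defined transcripts that are processed into siRNA. The hairpin itself is not annotated as a feature in the table, and the record does not state the species of the BPTF target or the position of the targeted sequence.

The viral portion begins with a hybrid 5′ end in which the CMV enhancer and promoter replace the U3 region of a truncated Moloney-type LTR, driving strong genomic RNA transcription in packaging cells. This is followed by a packaging signal (annotated as an MESV Ψ fragment) and a truncated, start-codon-less gag segment that extends the packaging region without encoding viral protein. After the U6-shRNA cassette, a mouse PGK promoter drives puromycin N-acetyltransferase, allowing selection of transduced mammalian cells with puromycin. The 3′ LTR carries a U3 deletion that is copied to the 5′ LTR during reverse transcription, silencing LTR-driven transcription in the integrated provirus and leaving the internal U6 and PGK promoters to operate independently. Since gag, pol and env functions are absent apart from fragments, these must be supplied in trans by a packaging system.

In bacteria the plasmid replicates from a high-copy ColE1/pUC-type origin and is selected with ampicillin via β-lactamase; an SV40 enhancer/early promoter lies in the backbone outside the viral unit. The construct is intended for stable knockdown of BPTF in retrovirally transduced cells.
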