Addgene plasmid #73668: pSIREN-RetroQ-BPTF-sh27
Purpose: pSIREN-RetroQ vector containing shRNA sequence to BPTF
Depositing lab: Joe Landry. Depositing organization: Virginia Commonwealth University.
Backbone
  Vector backbone: pSIREN RetroQ
  Backbone manufacturer: Clonetech
  Vector type: Retroviral
  Selectable markers: Puromycin
Growth in bacteria
  Bacterial resistance: Ampicillin, 100 μg/mL
  Growth temperature: 37°C
  Growth strain: NEB Stable
  Copy number: High Copy
Gene/Insert
  Cloning method: Restriction Enzyme; 5′ cloning site BamHI (not destroyed); 3′ cloning site EcoRI (not destroyed)
  Sequencing primers: 5′ U6 Promoter
Terms and licenses: Academic/Nonprofit Terms; Industry Terms
How to cite: pSIREN-RetroQ-BPTF-sh27 was a gift from Joe Landry (Addgene plasmid # 73668 ; http://n2t.net/addgene:73668 ; RRID:Addgene_73668)
