>Addgene plasmid #73668 | pSIREN-RetroQ-BPTF-sh27 | addgene partial sequence | sequence record 140346 | MSCV-rev 5'-CAGCGGGGCTGCTAAAGCGCATGC-3'
AGGGAAGTATCGAGTCTACTTCAAGAGAGGATCCAGGGAAGTATCGAGTCTACTTCAAGAGAGTAGACTC
GATACTTCCCT
