>Addgene plasmid #73668 | pSIREN-RetroQ-BPTF-sh27 | addgene partial sequence | sequence record 140668 | hU6-F 5'-GAGGGCCTATTTCCCATGATT-3'
TTAGAGAGATAATTAGAATTAATTTGACTGTAAACACAAAGATATTAGTACAAAATACGTGACGTAGAAA
GTAATAATTTCTTGGGTAGTTTGCAGTTTTAAAATTATGTTTTAAAATGGACTATCATATGCTTACCGTA
ACTTGAAAGTATTTCGATTTCTTGGCTTTATATATCTTGTGGAAAGGACGAGGATCCAGGGAAGT
