>Addgene plasmid #73668 | pSIREN-RetroQ-BPTF-sh27 | addgene partial sequence | sequence record 141922 | MSCV-rev 5'-CAGCGGGGCTGCTAAAGCGCATGC-3'
TACCCGGTAGAATTCACGCGTAAAAAAAGGGAAGTATCGAGTCTACTCTCTTGAAGTAGACTCGATACTT
CCCTGGATCCTCGTCCTTTCCACAAGATATATAAAGCCAAGAAATCGAAATACTTTCAAGTTACGGTAAG
CATATGATAGTCCATTTTAAAACATAATTTTAAAACTGCAAACTACCCAAGAAATTATTACTTTCTACGT
CACGTATTTTGTACTAATATCTTTGTGTTTACAGTCAAATTAATTCTAATTATCTCTCTAACAGCCTTGT
ATCGTATATGCAAATATGAAGGAATCATGGGAAATAGGCCCTCTTCCTGCCCAGATCTTCAATTCCGGCG
CCTAGAGAAGGAGTGAGGGCTGGATAAAGGGAGGATCGAGGCGGGGTCGAACGAGGAGGTTCAAGGGGGA
GAGACGGGGCGGATGGAGGAAGAGGAGGCGGAGGCTTAGGGTGTACAAAGGGCTTGACCCAGGGAGGGGG
GTCAAAAGCCAAGGCTTCCCAGGTCACGATGTAGGGGACCTGGTCTGGGTGTCCATGCGGGCCAGGTGAA
AAGACCTTGATCTTAACCTGGGTGATGAGGTCTCGGTTAAAGGTGCCGTCTCGCGGCCATCCGACGTTAA
AGGTTGGCCATTCTGCAGAGCAGAAGGTAACCCAACGTCTCTTCTTGACATCTACCGACTGGTTGTGAGC
GATCCGCTCGACATCTTTCCAGTGAC
